Addgene plasmid #139936: pMGA-plux-sfGFP
Purpose: AHL-inducible sfGFP expression on M. magneticum/E. coli shuttle vector
Depositing lab: Christopher Voigt. Depositing organization: Massachusetts Institute of Technology. Publication: Genetic Tuning of Iron Oxide Nanoparticle Size, Shape, and Surface Properties in Magnetospirillum magneticum. Furubayashi M, Wallace AK, González LM, Jahnke JP, Hanrahan BM, Payne AL, Stratis-Cullum DN, Gray MT, Liu H, Rhoads MK, Voigt CA. Adv. Funct. Mater. 2021, 31, 2004813 10.1002/adfm.202004813.
Backbone
  Vector backbone: pMGA
  Vector type: Bacterial Expression
Growth in bacteria
  Bacterial resistance: Kanamycin, 50 μg/mL
  Growth temperature: 37°C
  Growth strain: DH5alpha
  Copy number: Low Copy
Gene/Insert
  Gene/Insert name: LuxR-Plux-sfGFP
  Species: Synthetic
  Cloning method: Gibson Cloning
Terms and licenses: Academic/Nonprofit Terms; Industry Terms: Not Available to Industry
How to cite: pMGA-plux-sfGFP was a gift from Christopher Voigt (Addgene plasmid # 139936 ; http://n2t.net/addgene:139936 ; RRID:Addgene_139936)
