[The description below was written by a language model from this plasmid's Addgene catalogue record and pLannotate feature annotations shown in this document.]
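Description:
pMGA-plux-sfGFP is a low-copy bacterial expression plasmid built on the pMGA backbone, a shuttle vector intended to move between E. coli and the magnetotactic bacterium Magnetospirillum magneticum. In E. coli it replicates from a p15A origin and is selected with kanamycin through the Tn5-derived neo (nptII) gene; short fragments of the neighbouring ble and Tn5 transposase genes flank this marker as carry-over from its source. An incP oriT with the traJ gene makes the plasmid mobilisable by conjugation from a suitable donor strain, a likely route of delivery into Magnetospirillum. A stretch of nearly 4 kb between the lambda t0 terminator and the p15A origin carries no annotation. It may hold the functions needed for maintenance in M. magneticum, but the record does not state this.

The synthetic insert, assembled by Gibson cloning, is a LuxR-Plux-sfGFP sensor-reporter module. The Aliivibrio fischeri luxR gene, encoding the acyl-homoserine lactone (AHL)-responsive transcriptional activator, lies on the reverse strand downstream of a lacIq promoter, with a short lacI fragment annotated at its start, suggesting constitutive expression from that promoter. The Plux promoter itself is not annotated in the feature table, but presumably sits in the interval upstream of the reporter. The sfGFP transcript begins with an sTRSV hammerhead ribozyme, a self-cleaving insulator that trims the 5' leader so expression is less dependent on promoter context, followed by superfolder GFP and the lambda t0 terminator. An rrnB T1 terminator further isolates the cassette. Adding AHL activates LuxR and drives fluorescence, so the plasmid serves to characterise AHL-inducible expression in M. magneticum, in the context of work on genetically tuning magnetosome iron oxide nanoparticles.
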