Features (pLannotate 1.2.2; 16 found; start..end, strand, type, name):
     92..805     +  CDS            superfolder GFP: GFP variant that folds robustly even when fused to poorly folded proteins (Pédelacq et al., 2006)
    823..847     +  CDS            lacZα (fragment): LacZα fragment of β-galactosidase; lacZ fragment
    858..952     +  terminator     lambda t0 terminator: transcription terminator from phage lambda
   4791..5336    -  rep_origin     p15A ori: Plasmids containing the medium-copy-number p15A origin of replication can be propagated in E. coli cells that contain a second plasmid with the ColE1 origin.
   5378..5518    -  CDS            ble (fragment): BLE_KLEPN - Experimental evidence at protein level: Swiss-Prot protein existence level 1. Binding protein with a strong affinity to the bleomycin family of antibiotics. Binds to CL990; an antimitotic-antibiotic compound. From Klebsiella pneumoniae.
   5542..6333    -  CDS            neo: KKA2_KLEPN - Also known as kan, nptII. Experimental evidence at protein level: Swiss-Prot protein existence level 1. Resistance to kanamycin, neomycin, paromomycin, ribostamycin, butirosin and gentamicin B. From Klebsiella pneumoniae.
   6365..6580    -  CDS            tnpA (fragment): TN5P_ECOLX - Also known as tnp. Experimental evidence at protein level: Swiss-Prot protein existence level 1. Mediates transposition of transposon Tn5 by a 'cut and paste' mechanism. First, the monomeric transposase binds the 19 bp inverted DNA repeats flanking the transposon. Then, dimerization of the DNA- bound transposase creates a synaptic DNA complex. After nicking of the first DNA strand, excision of the transposon proceeds through a series of intermediates. The transposase then mediates the insertion of the transposon at a new site by strand transfer. The activity of the wild- type tran
   6729..6838    +  oriT           oriT: incP origin of transfer
   6871..7242    +  CDS            traJ: oriT-recognizing protein; traJ
   7344..7430    -  terminator     rrnB T1 terminator: Escherichia coli rrnB; transcription terminator T1 from the E. coli rrnB gene
   7492..7510    +  promoter       tet promoter (fragment): E. coli promoter for tetracycline efflux protein gene
   7606..8355    -  CDS            luxR: LUXR_ALIFS - Experimental evidence at protein level: Swiss-Prot protein existence level 1. Transcriptional activator of the bioluminescence operon. Binds to the OHHL autoinducer. From Aliivibrio fischeri (Vibrio fischeri).
   8353..8478    -  CDS            lacI (fragment): lac repressor; lacI; The lac repressor binds to the lac operator to inhibit transcription in E. coli. This inhibition can be relieved by adding lactose or isopropyl-β-D-thiogalactopyranoside (IPTG).
   8479..8556    -  promoter       lacIq promoter: lacI (mutant); In the lacIq allele, a single base change in the promoter boosts expression of the lacI gene about 10-fold.
   8603..8680    -  promoter       AmpR promoter (fragment): bla
   8869..27      +  misc_RNA       sTRSV HHRz (across the origin): hammerhead ribozyme from the tobacco ringspot virus satellite RNA (Khvorova et al., 2003)
>Addgene plasmid #139936 | pMGA-plux-sfGFP | addgene full sequence | sequence record 309670 | Addgene NGS Result
TCTGATGAGTCCGTGAGGACGAAACAGCCTCTACAAATAATTTTGTTTAATCTAGAAATAATTTTGTTTA
TCTCTCGAGGAGGTATACTAGATGCGTAAAGGCGAAGAGCTGTTCACTGGTGTCGTCCCTATTCTGGTGG
AACTGGATGGTGATGTCAACGGTCATAAGTTTTCCGTGCGTGGCGAGGGTGAAGGTGACGCAACTAATGG
TAAACTGACGCTGAAGTTCATCTGTACTACTGGTAAACTGCCGGTACCTTGGCCGACTCTGGTAACGACG
CTGACTTATGGTGTTCAGTGCTTTGCTCGTTATCCGGACCATATGAAGCAGCATGACTTCTTCAAGTCCG
CCATGCCGGAAGGCTATGTGCAGGAACGCACGATTTCCTTTAAGGATGACGGCACGTACAAAACGCGTGC
GGAAGTGAAATTTGAAGGCGATACCCTGGTAAACCGCATTGAGCTGAAAGGCATTGACTTTAAAGAAGAC
GGCAATATCCTGGGCCATAAGCTGGAATACAATTTTAACAGCCACAATGTTTACATCACCGCCGATAAAC
AAAAAAATGGCATTAAAGCGAATTTTAAAATTCGCCACAACGTGGAGGATGGCAGCGTGCAGCTGGCTGA
TCACTACCAGCAAAACACTCCAATCGGTGATGGTCCTGTTCTGCTGCCAGACAATCACTATCTGAGCACG
CAAAGCGTTCTGTCTAAAGATCCGAACGAGAAACGCGATCATATGGTTCTGCTGGAGTTCGTAACCGCAG
CGGGCATCACGCATGGTATGGATGAACTGTACAAATGATAAGCTTGCGGCCGCGTCGTGACTGGGAAAAC
CCTGGCGACTAGTCTTGGACTCCTGTTGATAGATCCAGTAATGACCTCAGAACTCCATCTGGATTTGTTC
AGAACGCTCGGTTGCCGCCGGGCGTTTTTTATTGGTGAGAATCCAGGGGTCCCCAATAATTACGATTTAA
ATTGGCGGGATCCAATCGCTCGAGCGCGAGGTCACAATTGGAGATGATCCGCCAGCGCCGAAGCCATCAT
AACTGCATTGAATAATTCAAAGTGCATTGAATAAGGCAGGGTGCATAAGGCGCAGCCTTTCGATTAACTC
CATTTCCTGCGGCGACAACGTCGCCGCTTGCCCCCCCGACGGGGGTCAAGCGAGGCACAGGGACCCGCCG
CCTCTTGGCGGTGGGTGGCCGCAGCTTGACGCCCGAACACTCCGCCGCCCAACCCTGCCTGCTCTCCTCT
GTTCAATGAAATTGAACGGAGGAGATGCCTCCCGGCGAGGGCCTTTCTTTCTTGCATAACGTTCATGCTA
CGTTCCAACGGTTATACCGTATGAGCGTCGAACTGTATAATCGTTGAACAGTCGAACCATCCCCCCGCGC
CAGCGCGGGGAGCAGGGATGGGTTCGGGGGCCGGAAGTTAGGCAAATCGCGGAGCCGTGGCGCCCTCGGT
ACATCCGCGAAATCGGTTGACACTTTGCCCCCAGAACGGCTGCAACCTACCGCTTGGCGACAGCCGCGTG
ACGGTACTTTTCCGCTGTGGATTCGGACACGAATATCTGTTCAGCAGCCAGGGCGCGGGCGATCTGGCGA
CGGCCGAGGCCCTGATGGGCCAATTCTGTGATCCGGTCTATGACCGCTTGGCTCATCGGCACCCGAGGAC
CGCCGATACCAGATTGGCGCACATCGCCCATGGTGGGTGGAACCGAGGGAGCCGGAGCCGGTGCAGATTT
CTGCACAGTTGGTTCACGCCGTCGTTCTAGCGCATCGAGACGCTGCACGATCACGGCGAGCTGATCGTTG
ACGTATTGTCGCTCCTCGGACTGCGCAATTGTGATCAGAAATTCGAGGAGCTCGGCCACGGTGACGCCGC
GTCGAAGGGCCATAGCCTGTATGTGGTCGCGGACCGCATCAGGACAGCGAATCGTCCATCTCGTGTCTGA
CACATTCCCGGTTTTTGTCTGACTCATCGTCGCCCCCAATGTCTGACAGATTCGAGAAAGAGTCATACCG
GCTAACGCGAACGCTGACAACGAATGTCTGACAAAATGATGATTACGTCAGACATTGATGTCTGCCTAAA
TCGCAATAGTGTCTGACATGGTTTTTGGCGTTCCGTATATAAAATATGCGCCAAAATCTAGTGCGTCAGC
CAAACGGCAAACGCAACCAGTTGACACCATTTCCGGTTTTATGAGACTGTGAAAAGACCAAAGGCCGCCT
TGCGGCGGCCTAGGTGATTGTGGTCCCGGCGACCAAGGCTGCGAAAACTTGGCGGTCCAGCAGCAGAGGA
AGCCCGTTTGAAAGGTCCGGCTTGCGCCGGAACCACCTAATGACAATAGCAATTCGCCGCACAGTTTTCA
ACACCCAGCCCGCCATGATTCGCGGCGGCGTTGAACGTTGAACAACAGACGTCTCAAACAGACACCCGCA
AACGCGAACGGTATCGGTTGCAGGATGCAGCCGCTGAACTGCTGCCGGATTATCGGGTGCGGCATTGCCA
CCGCTCAATTGGATGTGGCTGTGGCGAGTTGGTCAGCGTTGTTACCAATGGGCAGTCGGCCAATTTCAAA
GGCGTGCAGACCTGCGGCTCGGTCTGGCACTGCCCAATCTGTTCGGCAAAAATCAGCAATGTTCGGCGCG
GCGAGCTGAACGAGCTGCTGCGCTGGGGGCGGGAGAGGGAGCTGATCCCGCTGATGGTGACGCTGACAGG
CCATCACAATGCACGGATGAGCCTCGCTGAATGTCTGACGGTGATGAAGAAGGCCAAGCAGAGCCTTCAC
CAGTCTGGCCCATGGAAGCGCCATGTTGGCCCGGTGGTCGAAGGGCACGTCACGGCAACGGAGGTCAATC
GGTCACGCCGCCATGGCTGGCACGTCCATTTTCACGTCCTGATGCTGATTGAGGCCGCCAGCGAGGCCGA
AGCGATTGCGCTCGTGACCCGACACCTCGAACCTGAATGGCTCCGGCAGCTTGAGCGCCAAGGCAGCTGG
GGCGGCGAACATGCGTTAGACGTCCAGGGCGCAGCCGATGCGGATCGGTATGTGGCCAAGTGGGGCGCGG
CTGAGGAATTGGCTCTGTCGGGCGAAAAGCGGGCGCGCGGCGACGCCGAAATTAAGGGTCAAACGCCGTG
GGAATTGTTGGCCGCTGCGGCTGATGGTGACGTCCAGGCTGGCCGCGATTTTGTGGAGTACGCGACCCTG
TTTCATGGCAAACGCCAGCTCGTTTGGTCGCGAGGACTGAAAGAGCGTGTCGGCCTCAAGGTGGTGGAAG
ACGACGAGGCCGCCGGCGAGCTGGAGGATGTCGCAGATAGCGCCATCAACGAAGTGGCCGTGTTGCCGAG
GCCGACTTGGCGTCACATCGTCCGGCGCAGGCTCCGCGCGGATCTGCTGGCCGCCGCTCGTGATGACGGA
TTCGATGGCGTCGCGCGGCTGCTCAATGAGCATGGCATCGGCGGAGCTATGCCCGGCGGCTGGCGACCAA
TGCTTAGCGAATATACCGAGCATATTGCGATGGCTGCGTGACTCTTTTGGCCCACCGGCCTGAGGGAAAT
TTGCCTCGCAGAGCTCACGATAATTTGACAAGGGCCGTAGGCCCGCAGGCAAATTGTCTAGTGAGTGTAC
AATTTTCAAATTCGAAGGTTATTGTAGAGCTGACGCTCTCAAGGTGATGACGCCTATGGCTGACGATTCT
GGCGTCCGGCGGATTGTTTGTCGGATTAGCAAAATCCACACGATGGGCGTGCTGAAGGCCCGGTCGAATC
ACAATCTCCGAACGCCAGGTCATGACCAGCTCGCACATGTTGACCAGGCCAAATCCGCTCAGAATGAAAT
TCTGATTGGCACCGGCGACGCCATGCTCGATGTGCAATCAGCATTGAAATCGCGGCTGGTCGGCAACATT
CGAAAAAATGGCGTTATCGCAGTGGAAATGGTGATGACAGCCCGGGCGGACTGGTTCGCTGCCGATCCCG
CGCGAGCTGCCGCATTTAAGCAGCGGGTGCTGGACGAGGCGAATGCCAGATATGGGGCGAATCTCGTAAC
CGCAGTGTGGCACATGGATGAAGAGGCTCCCCATCTGCATCTGTATATCGTGCCGATGGACCAACGGGGC
AAACTGAACTGCCGCGCGCAGTTCTCGACGATGGCGTCGCTGAAACAACTCCAGGATTGGGCTGGCGTGG
TCGGCAATCCACTCGGCCTCGAACGCGGACGGCCAAAAGTGGAGTTTATTGTCGATGGCGATGAGCCGCC
GGAGAACCAAAGCCCGGCGGAATATCGAGCTCAAACCAAACGCGACGCTGAAGCGGCAGCCGCCGCGCGG
ATCGCTGCCGAGCGTGATGCTGCCGAGGCTGCGCGACTGCTGATTGAGGCTCAGGAGCAGGCCGCCGCGA
TCCGCGCGGCCCAGGCTGAAATTATGGCAGAGCGTCGCCAGCTCAATGAGGATAAGGCGAGTTTTGCTGA
GACGCTGCGTAGCCACACGAGGGCGATGGGCCTGGCGTTTCGTTCATGGCTGGCCAATTTCGTCGGCCGC
GGCCAGATGCAGGCTGATGGAGGGCCATTGCTGACCTTTAAAGCCGCATGCCCCGCCAGTAAGCGAGAGG
AGCTACAGTCCGAGCCAGCTAATGCGTACGCGCGCCTGGTGGTCGCTCATATGCCTGATCGTGACGCTCT
TGCCGTGCTCGAAACCAAAAGCGCGGAGGCCAAGGAATAGCTTGGCGTAATCATGGGAAGATACTTAACA
GGGAAGTGAGAGGGCCGCGGCAAAGCCGTTTTTCCATAGGCTCCGCCCCCCTGACAAGCATCACGAAATC
TGACGCTCAAATCAGTGGTGGCGAAACCCGACAGGACTATAAAGATACCAGGCGTTTCCCCCTGGCGGCT
CCCTCGTGCGCTCTCCTGTTCCTGCCTTTCGGTTTACCGGTGTCATTCCGCTGTTATGGCCGCGTTTGTC
TCATTCCACGCCTGACACTCAGTTCCGGGTAGGCAGTTCGCTCCAAGCTGGACTGTATGCACGAACCCCC
CGTTCAGTCCGACCGCTGCGCCTTATCCGGTAACTATCGTCTTGAGTCCAACCCGGAAAGACATGCAAAA
GCACCACTGGCAGCAGCCACTGGTAATTGATTTAGAGGAGTTAGTCTTGAAGTCATGCGCCGGTTAAGGC
TAAACTGAAAGGACAAGTTTTGGTGACTGCGCTCCTCCAAGCCAGTTACCTCGGTTCAAAGAGTTGGTAG
CTCAGAGAACCTTCGAAAAACCGCCCTGCAAGGCGGTTTTTTCGTTTTCAGAGCAAGAGATTACGCGCAG
ACCAAAACGATCTCAAGAAGATCATCTTATTAATCAGATAAAATATTTCAAGATTTAGAACTCCAGCATG
AGATCCCCGCGCTGGAGGATCATCCAGCCGGCGTCCCGGAAAACGATTCCGAAGCCCAACCTTTCATAGA
AGGCGGCGGTGGAATCGAAATCTCGTGATGGCAGGTTGGGCGTCGCTTGGTCGGTCATTTCGAACCCCAG
AGTCCCGCTCAGAAGAACTCGTCAAGAAGGCGATAGAAGGCGATGCGCTGCGAATCGGGAGCGGCGATAC
CGTAAAGCACGAGGAAGCGGTCAGCCCATTCGCCGCCAAGCTCTTCAGCAATATCACGGGTAGCCAACGC
TATGTCCTGATAGCGGTCCGCCACACCCAGCCGGCCACAGTCGATGAATCCAGAAAAGCGGCCATTTTCC
ACCATGATATTCGGCAAGCAGGCATCGCCATGGGTCACGACGAGATCCTCGCCGTCGGGCATGCGCGCCT
TGAGCCTGGCGAACAGTTCGGCTGGCGCGAGCCCCTGATGCTCTTCGTCCAGATCATCCTGATCGACAAG
ACCGGCTTCCATCCGAGTACGTGCTCGCTCGATGCGATGTTTCGCTTGGTGGTCGAATGGGCAGGTAGCC
GGATCAAGCGTATGCAGCCGCCGCATTGCATCAGCCATGATGGATACTTTCTCGGCAGGAGCAAGGTGAG
ATGACAGGAGATCCTGCCCCGGCACTTCGCCCAATAGCAGCCAGTCCCTTCCCGCTTCAGTGACAACGTC
GAGCACAGCTGCGCAAGGAACGCCCGTCGTGGCCAGCCACGATAGCCGCGCTGCCTCGTCCTGCAGTTCA
TTCAGGGCACCGGACAGGTCGGTCTTGACAAAAAGAACCGGGCGCCCCTGCGCTGACAGCCGGAACACGG
CGGCATCAGAGCAGCCGATTGTCTGTTGTGCCCAGTCATAGCCGAATAGCCTCTCCACCCAAGCGGCCGG
AGAACCTGCGTGCAATCCATCTTGTTCAATCATGCGAAACGATCCTCATCCTGTCTCTTGATCAGATCTT
GATCCCCTGCGCCATCAGATCCTTGGCGGCAAGAAAGCCATCCAGTTTACTTTGCAGGGCTTCCCAACCT
TACCAGAGGGCGCCCCAGCTGGCAATTCCGGTTCGCTTGCTGTCCATAAAACCGCCCAGTCTAGCTATCG
CCATGTAAGCCCACTGCAAGCTACCTGCTTTCTCTTTGCGCTTGCGTTTTCCCTTGTCCAGATAGCCCAG
GGGAAGCGTGGCGCTTTTCCGCTGCATAACCCTGCTTCGGGGTCATTATAGCGATTTTTTCGGTATATCC
ATCCTTTTTCGCACGATATACAGGATTTTGCCAAAGGGTTCGTGTAGACTTTCCTTGGTGTATCCAACGG
CGTCAGCCGGGCAGGATAGGTGAAGTAGGCCCACCCGCGAGCGGGTGTTCCTTCTTCACTGTCCCTTATT
CGCACCTGGCGGTGCTCAACGGGAATCCTGCTCTGCGAGGCTGGCCGGCTACCGCCGGCGTAACAGATGA
GGGCAAGCGGATGGCTGATGAAACCAAGCCAACCAGGAAGGGCAGCCCACCTATCAAGGTGTACTGCCTT
CCAGACGAACGAAGAGCGATTGAGGAAAAGGCGGCGGCGGCCGGCATGAGCCTGTCGGCCTACCTGCTGG
CCGTCGGCCAGGGCTACAAAATCACGGGCGTCGTGGACTATGAGCACGTCCGCGAGCTGGCCCGCATCAA
TGGCGACCTGGGCCGCCTGGGCGGCCTGCTGAAACTCTGGCTCACCGACGACCCGCGCACGGCGCGGTTC
GGTGATGCCACGATCCTCGCCCTGCTGGCGAAGATCGAAGAGAAGCAGGACGAGCTTGGCAAGGTCATGA
TGGGCGTGGTCCGCCCGAGGGCAGAGCCATGACTTTTTTAGCCGCTAAAACGGCCGGGGGGTGCGCGTGA
TTGCCAAGCACGTCCCCATGCGCTCCATACAGTTAGGGCGCGCCCAGCTGTCTAGGGCGGCGGATTTGTC
CTACTCAGGAGAGCGTTCACCGACAAACAACAGATAAAACGAAAGGCCCAGTCTTTCGACTGAGCCTTTC
GTTTTATTTGATGCCTTTAATTAAAGCGGATAACAATTTCAGAATTCCCGGCGTAGAGGATCTGCTCATG
TTTGACAGCTTATCATCGATGCATAATGTGCCTGTCAAATGGACGAAGCAGGGATTCTGCAAACCCTATG
CTACTCCCTCGAGCCGTCAATTGTCTGATTCGTTACCAATTATTAATTTTTAAAGTATGGGCAATCAATT
GCTCCTGTTAAAATTGCTTTAGAAATACTTTGGCAGCGGTTTGTTGTATTGAGTTTCATTTGCGCATTGG
TTAAATGGAAAGTGACAGTACGCTCACTGCAACCTAATATTTTTGAAATATCCCAAGAGCTTTTTCCTTC
GCATGCCCACGCTAAACATTCTTTTTCTCTTTTGGTTAAATCGTTGTTTGATTTATTATTTGCTATATTT
ATTTTTCGATAATTATCAACTAGAGAAGGAACAATTAATGGTATGTTCATACACGCATGTAAAAATAAAC
TATCTATATAGTTGTCTTTTTCTGAATGTGCAAAACTAAGCATTCCGAAGCCATTGTTAGCCGTATGAAT
AGGGAAACTAAACCCAGTGATAAGACCTGATGTTTTCGCTTCTTTAATTACATTTGGAGATTTTTTATTT
ACAGCATTGTTTTCAAATATATTCCAATTAATTGGTGAATGATTGGAGTTAGAATAATCTACTATAGGAT
CATATTTTATTAAATTAGCGTCATCATAATATTGCCTCCATTTTTTAGGGTAATTATCTAGGATTGAAAT
ATCAGATTTAACCATAGAATGAGGATAAATGATCGCGAGTAAATAATATTCACAATGTACCATTTTAGTC
ATATCAGATAAGCATTGATTAATATCATTATTGCTTCTACAAGCTTTAATTTTATTAATTATTCTGTATG
TGTCGTCGGCATTTATGTTTTTCATCGCCGCTTCCACTTTTTCCCGCGTTTTCGCAGAAACGTGGCTGGC
CTGGTTCACCACGCGGGAAACGGTCTGATAAGAGACACCGGCATACTCTGCGACATCGTATAACGTTACT
GGTTTCACATTCACCACCCTGAATTGACTCTCTTCCGGGCGCTATCATGCCATACCGCGAAAGGTTTTGC
ACCATTCGATGGTGTCAACGTAAATGCATGCCGCTTCGCCTTCGCGCGCGAATTGCAGGTACCATTTATC
AGGGTTATTGTCTCATGAGCGGATACATATTTGAATGTATTTAGAAAAATAAACAAATAGGGGTTCCGCG
CACATTTCCCCGAAAAGTGCCACCTGACGTCTAAGAAACCATTATTATCATGACATTAACCTATAAAAAT
AGGCGTATCACGAGGCCCTTTCGTCTTCACCTCGAGAAAATTTATCAAAAAGAGTACCTGTAGGATCGTA
CAGGTTTACGCAAGAAAATGGTTTGTTACTTTCGAATAAAATCGATAGCTGTCACCGGATGTGCTTTCCG
G
